Addgene plasmid #107739: pHW564 (Pmyo-2::cGAL-N(C1A)::let-858 3'UTR)
Purpose: mutated cGAL-N (C1A) driver under the control of C. elegans myo-2 promoter
Depositing lab: Paul Sternberg. Depositing organization: California Institute of Technology. Publication: Split cGAL, an intersectional strategy using a split intein for refined spatiotemporal transgene control in Caenorhabditiselegans. Wang H, Liu J, Yuet KP, Hill AJ, Sternberg PW. Proc Natl Acad Sci U S A. 2018 Mar 26. pii: 1720063115. doi: 10.1073/pnas.1720063115. PubMed 29581308.
Backbone
  Vector backbone: pHW393
  Vector type: Worm Expression
Growth in bacteria
  Bacterial resistance: Ampicillin, 100 μg/mL
  Growth temperature: 37°C
  Growth strain: DH5alpha
  Copy number: High Copy
Gene/Insert
  Gene/Insert name: NLS::cGAL(DBD)::gp41-1-N-intein(C1A) (alt name: cGAL-N(C1A))
  Mutation: change the first cysteine of gp41-1 N-intein to alanine
  Promoter: C. elegans myo-2 promoter
  Cloning method: Unknown
  Sequencing primers: 5′ oHW10f, TGAGCGGATAACAATTTCAC; 3′ oHW233r, cgaattgggagacggaaagag
Terms and licenses: Academic/Nonprofit Terms; Industry Terms: Not Available to Industry
How to cite: pHW564 (Pmyo-2::cGAL-N(C1A)::let-858 3'UTR) was a gift from Paul Sternberg (Addgene plasmid # 107739 ; http://n2t.net/addgene:107739 ; RRID:Addgene_107739)
