[The description below was written by a language model from this plasmid's Addgene catalogue record, the feature table of its GenBank file and pLannotate feature annotations shown in this document.]
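Description:
pHW564 is a 4.7 kb C. elegans expression plasmid built on the pHW393 backbone according to the catalogue entry, although the depositor's cloning notes describe its immediate parent as pAH35, which carries the wild-type intein. It is propagated in E. coli as a high-copy plasmid through a ColE1/pUC-type origin and selected with ampicillin via the β-lactamase gene. Residual lac promoter/operator sequences and a fragment of the pUC multiple cloning site remain from the cloning vector. Just upstream of the worm promoter lie a "decoy" intron and a decoy ORF.

The payload is one half of the split cGAL bipartite system. The C. elegans myo-2 promoter, generally used for pharyngeal muscle expression, drives an open reading frame with a nuclear localization signal, a GAL4-family DNA-binding domain (labelled "SK GAL4" by the depositor and matched by automated annotation to a yeast GAL4 fragment) and a worm codon-optimized N-terminal fragment of the gp41-1 split intein. The transcript ends in the let-858 3'UTR.

In split cGAL, the DNA-binding half and a separately expressed complementary half are joined by intein-mediated protein trans-splicing, so a functional driver forms only where both promoters are active. In this construct the first cysteine of the N-intein is changed to alanine (C1A). The depositor notes that this blocks N-terminal cleavage while still allowing C-terminal cleavage at a lower rate, which should prevent productive splicing. The record gives the purpose only as a mutated cGAL-N driver. That is consistent with use as a splicing-deficient control for the wild-type cGAL-N construct, but this use is not stated explicitly.

The depositor's and automated feature tables describe the same elements, with coordinates offset by a few dozen bases.
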