LOCUS       pHW564_Pmyo_2_cG 4666 bp ds-DNA circular 21-JAN-2018
DEFINITION  .
ACCESSION
VERSION
SOURCE      .
  ORGANISM  .
COMMENT     pHW564 Pmyo-2::NLS::cGAL(DBD)::gp41-1-N-intein(C1A)::let-858 3'UTR
COMMENT     (C1A mutation block the N-terminal cleavage, (C-terminal cleavge is
            OK, but lower rate, see the reference of the unprecedent fast
            intein, 2012)
COMMENT     The clone of pHW564(2.2) and L2.1 clones were confirmed by
            sequencing (largen 147517, 20171116 and L147682 at 20171117,) with
            oHW10f and oH233r
COMMENT     Sequence with oHW464f with both colonies to confirm the C termina of
            intein, at 20171218, Laragen 149112. And the resutls show that both
            L2.1 and L2.2 clones are confirmed to be correct at the C terminal
            of Int-N are correct
COMMENT     Save pHW564(2.2)
COMMENT     Vector: pAH35 (AvrII /KpnI)
COMMENT     Insert: 350bp PCR product gp41-1 N intein (C1A) mutation from pAH35
            (gp41-1 N intein WT), size ~350bp with oHW464f + oHW465r (then
            digest with AvrII and KpnI)
COMMENT     T4 ligation
COMMENT     ApEinfo:methylated:1
FEATURES             Location/Qualifiers
     primer_bind     4521..4541
                     /label=M13-rev
                     /ApEinfo_fwdcolor=cyan
                     /ApEinfo_revcolor=green
                     /ApEinfo_graphicformat=arrow_data {{0 1 2 0 0 -1} {} 0}
     width           5
     offset          0
     misc_signal     1103..1126
                     /label=NLS
                     /ApEinfo_fwdcolor=#ff80ff
                     /ApEinfo_revcolor=#66ffcc
                     /ApEinfo_graphicformat=arrow_data {{0 1 2 0 0 -1} {} 0}
     width           5
     offset          0
     rep_origin      3471..4153
                     /label=ColE1 origin
                     /ApEinfo_fwdcolor=gray50
                     /ApEinfo_revcolor=gray50
                     /ApEinfo_graphicformat=arrow_data {{0 1 2 0 0 -1} {} 0}
     width           5
     offset          0
     misc_binding    4493..4515
                     /label=LacO
                     /ApEinfo_fwdcolor=#6495ed
                     /ApEinfo_revcolor=#6495ed
                     /ApEinfo_graphicformat=arrow_data {{0 1 2 0 0 -1} {} 0}
     width           5
     offset          0
     misc_feature    37..64
                     /label=p.myo2F2 primer
                     /ApEinfo_fwdcolor=#ff8040
                     /ApEinfo_revcolor=#ff8040
                     /ApEinfo_graphicformat=arrow_data {{0 1 2 0 0 -1} {} 0}
     width           5
     offset          0
     CDS             2714..3373
                     /label=AmpR
                     /ApEinfo_fwdcolor=yellow
                     /ApEinfo_revcolor=yellow
                     /ApEinfo_graphicformat=arrow_data {{0 1 2 0 0 -1} {} 0}
     width           5
     offset          0
     misc_feature    976..998
                     /label=p.myo2R2 primer
                     /ApEinfo_fwdcolor=#004080
                     /ApEinfo_revcolor=#004080
                     /ApEinfo_graphicformat=arrow_data {{0 1 2 0 0 -1} {} 0}
     width           5
     offset          0
     misc_feature    1616..1618
                     /label=gp41 N-intein (C1A) variant C elegan codon optimzat
                     /ApEinfo_fwdcolor=#008040
                     /ApEinfo_revcolor=green
                     /ApEinfo_graphicformat=arrow_data {{0 1 2 0 0 -1} {} 0}
     width           5
     offset          0
     3'UTR           1919..2351
                     /label=let-858 3UTR
                     /ApEinfo_fwdcolor=#bfddbb
                     /ApEinfo_revcolor=#bfddbb
                     /ApEinfo_graphicformat=arrow_data {{0 1 2 0 0 -1} {} 0}
     width           5
     offset          0
     misc_feature    1616..1618
                     /label=gp41-1 (C1A)mutantion, C elegan codon optimzed.
                     /ApEinfo_fwdcolor=#008000
                     /ApEinfo_revcolor=green
                     /ApEinfo_graphicformat=arrow_data {{0 1 2 0 0 -1} {} 0}
     width           5
     offset          0
     misc_feature    37..998
                     /label=pMyo-2
                     /ApEinfo_fwdcolor=#8000ff
                     /ApEinfo_revcolor=green
                     /ApEinfo_graphicformat=arrow_data {{0 1 2 0 0 -1} {} 0}
     width           5
     offset          0
     misc_feature    1616..1618
                     /label=C1A (TGC to gct)
                     /ApEinfo_fwdcolor=#ff0000
                     /ApEinfo_revcolor=green
                     /ApEinfo_graphicformat=arrow_data {{0 1 2 0 0 -1} {} 0}
     width           5
     offset          0
     promoter        join(4606..4666,1..2)
                     /label=decoy ORF
                     /ApEinfo_fwdcolor=#999999
                     /ApEinfo_revcolor=#999999
                     /ApEinfo_graphicformat=arrow_data {{0 1 2 0 0 -1} {} 0}
     width           5
     offset          0
     intron          4556..4605
                     /label=decoy intron
                     /ApEinfo_fwdcolor=#b3b3b3
                     /ApEinfo_revcolor=#b3b3b3
                     /ApEinfo_graphicformat=arrow_data {{0 1 2 0 0 -1} {} 0}
     width           5
     offset          0
     CDS             1133..1573
                     /label=SK GAL4
                     /ApEinfo_fwdcolor=#ff8040
                     /ApEinfo_revcolor=#00ff80
                     /ApEinfo_graphicformat=arrow_data {{0 1 2 0 0 -1} {} 0}
     width           5
     offset          0
     CDS             1619..1879
                     /label=gp41-1 N-intein C1A
                     /ApEinfo_fwdcolor=#00ffff
                     /ApEinfo_revcolor=#00ff80
                     /ApEinfo_graphicformat=arrow_data {{0 1 2 0 0 -1} {} 0}
     width           5
     offset          0
ORIGIN
        1 AAGCTTgcat gcgcggccgc actgactgGG CCGGCCgtag tatcctttgc tttaaatgtc
       61 cataaaacta attttataat caataaaaca acgtttgtaa atcaactgag tttacaagta
      121 gagacattga gggatacttt cactatgcta aagtgataat cgaccaaata ataacttcac
      181 tttggtattt attcctgtct tataaatgtt atgtatgaat taaattcata tgcatatggc
      241 tcactctgac aatttttaat aatcttccag atcaatattg actaccgatg cgggtggtct
      301 tttgctttga attctgctga actttacacc ccgaacagca atgtgtgctt cagcctaaaa
      361 aaaagtaagt gtgttaatca gtgcccccga ttcttcattt tttgcccctc tctcccgttt
      421 cgtcggcaaa agaagagaaa ataaagataa gtctcaagat aggttggtaa tcgctaaagt
      481 ggttgtgtgg ataagagtag caaaatggca ggaagagcac tttgcgcgca cacactgtac
      541 tcattgttct ggataaaatt ctctcgttgt ttgccgtcgg atgtctgcct ctctgcattg
      601 agccggcttc ttcactatct ttagttaacc taaaatgccg tttcttttct cgtatcccca
      661 ctatcccgtt gaggttctct gctctcttcg ctccctaccg ccagcgagca actatccgtg
      721 ggggcgcctt gctcggaaga tgggggggaa gaaagaagat ttttgctatt tgcacttgag
      781 aaagagactt ttcctgcgtc gatggttaga gaacagtgtg cagacacttt tcagctacct
      841 agaattacaa ttggatatcc ccgcctccca atccacccac ccagggaaaa agaagggctc
      901 gccgaaaatc aaagttatct ccaggctcgc gcatcccacc gagcggttga cttctctcca
      961 ccacttttca ttttaaccct cgatcgtcag acacagaaGG CGCGCCtcta gaggatcccc
     1021 gggattggcc aaaggaccca aaggtatgtt tcgaatgata ctaacataac atagaacatt
     1081 ttcaggagga cccttgGCTA GGatgggccc taaaaagaag cgtaaaGCTA GCATGAAGCT
     1141 GTTGTCTTCA ATGGAACAAG CTTGCGACAT ATGCCGGTTA AAAAAACTCA GGTGCTCGAA
     1201 GGAAAAGCCC AAGTGTGCCA AGTGTCTGAA GAACAACTCG GAGTGCCGTT ATTCTCCCAA
     1261 GGCTATGAGG TCCCCACTGA CCAGGGCGCA TCTGACAGAG GTAGAATCAA GGTTGGAAAA
     1321 ATTGGAAGAT TTGTTTCTGC TCATGTTTCC TCGGGAAAAC CTGGACAGCA TTTTGAACAT
     1381 GGACTCTTTG GACGAAGTGA AAGTAATGTT GAAACAATTA TATATGCAGG ACTATGGTGA
     1441 CACGGATGCT GCTATGGATA GCTTGACCCC TATGGAAAAT GGCATGTCTG AAGGGCCGAG
     1501 AAAACACATG AAGACTGCGA CATCATCGCC AAAAGTGGAT GAAGATGGAA GCCAAAGTCA
     1561 GTTGAGTGTA TCGccggaat tcccgCTGCA Gtctggtggc ggaggggctC CTAGGgctCT
     1621 CGACCTCAAG ACCCAAGTCC AAACCCCACA AGGAATGAAG GAGATCTCCA ACATCCAAGT
     1681 CGGAGACCTC GTCCTCTCCA ACACCGGATA CAACGAGGTC CTCAACGTCT TCCCAAAGTC
     1741 CAAGAAGAAG TCCTACAAGA TCACCCTCGA GGACGGAAAG GAGATCATCT GCTCCGAGGA
     1801 GCACCTCTTC CCAACCCAAA CCGGAGAGAT GAACATCTCC GGAGGACTCA AGGAGGGAAT
     1861 GTGCCTCTAC GTCAAGGAGT AAGGTACCGA ATTCGCTAGC CGGCCATACA AGTAATCCGG
     1921 ATGATCGACG CCaACGTCGT TGAATTTTCA AATTTTAAAT ACTGAATATT TGTTTTTTTT
     1981 CCTATTATTT ATTTATTCTC TTTGTGTTTT TTTTCTTGCT TTCTAAAAAA TTAATTCAAT
     2041 CCAAATCTAA acattttttt ttctctttcc gtctcccaat tcgtattccg ctcctctcat
     2101 ctgaacacaa tgtgcaagtt tatttatctt ctcgctttca tttcattagg acgtgggggg
     2161 aattggtgga agggggaaac acacaaaagg atgatggaaa tgaaataagg acacacaata
     2221 tgcaacaaca ttcaattcag aaatatggag gaaggtttaa aagaaaacat aaaaatatat
     2281 agaggaggaa ggaaaactag taaaaaataa gcaaagaaat taggcgaacg atgAGAATTG
     2341 TCCTCGCTTG GGCCCAAAAG GCCTTTTTTT TTTGGCGCCG ACGTCAGGTG GCACTTTTCG
     2401 GGGAAATGTG CGCGGAACCC CTATTTGTTT ATTTTTCTAA ATACATTCAA ATATGTATCC
     2461 GCTCATGAGA CAATAACCCT GATAAATGCT TCAATAATAT TGAAAAAGGA AGAGTATGAG
     2521 TATTCAACAT TTCCGTGTCG CCCTTATTCC CTTTTTTGCG GCATTTTGCC TTCCTGTTTT
     2581 TGCTCACCCA GAAACGCTGG TGAAAGTAAA AGATGCTGAA GATCAGTTGG GTGCACGAGT
     2641 GGGTTACATC GAACTGGATC TCAACAGCGG TAAGATCCTT GAGAGTTTTC GCCCCGAAGA
     2701 ACGTTTTCCA ATGATGAGCA CTTTTAAAGT TCTGCTATGT GGCGCGGTAT TATCCCGTAT
     2761 TGACGCCGGG CAAGAGCAAC TCGGTCGCCG CATACACTAT TCTCAGAATG ACTTGGTTGA
     2821 GTACTCACCA GTCACAGAAA AGCATCTTAC GGATGGCATG ACAGTAAGAG AATTATGCAG
     2881 TGCTGCCATA ACCATGAGTG ATAACACTGC GGCCAACTTA CTTCTGACAA CGATCGGAGG
     2941 ACCGAAGGAG CTAACCGCTT TTTTGCACAA CATGGGGGAT CATGTAACTC GCCTTGATCG
     3001 TTGGGAACCG GAGCTGAATG AAGCCATACC AAACGACGAG CGTGACACCA CGATGCCTGT
     3061 AGCAATGGCA ACAACGTTGC GCAAACTATT AACTGGCGAA CTACTTACTC TAGCTTCCCG
     3121 GCAACAATTA ATAGACTGGA TGGAGGCGGA TAAAGTTGCA GGACCACTTC TGCGCTCGGC
     3181 CCTTCCGGCT GGCTGGTTTA TTGCTGATAA ATCTGGAGCC GGTGAGCGTG GGTCTCGCGG
     3241 TATCATTGCA GCACTGGGGC CAGATGGTAA GCCCTCCCGT ATCGTAGTTA TCTACACGAC
     3301 GGGGAGTCAG GCAACTATGG ATGAACGAAA TAGACAGATC GCTGAGATAG GTGCCTCACT
     3361 GATTAAGCAT TGGTAACTGT CAGACCAAGT TTACTCATAT ATACTTTAGA TTGATTTAAA
     3421 ACTTCATTTT TAATTTAAAA GGATCTAGGT GAAGATCCTT TTTGATAATC TCATGACCAA
     3481 AATCCCTTAA CGTGAGTTTT CGTTCCACTG AGCGTCAGAC CCCGTAGAAA AGATCAAAGG
     3541 ATCTTCTTGA GATCCTTTTT TTCTGCGCGT AATCTGCTGC TTGCAAACAA AAAAACCACC
     3601 GCTACCAGCG GTGGTTTGTT TGCCGGATCA AGAGCTACCA ACTCTTTTTC CGAAGGTAAC
     3661 TGGCTTCAGC AGAGCGCAGA TACCAAATAC TGTCCTTCTA GTGTAGCCGT AGTTAGGCCA
     3721 CCACTTCAAG AACTCTGTAG CACCGCCTAC ATACCTCGCT CTGCTAATCC TGTTACCAGT
     3781 GGCTGCTGCC AGTGGCGATA AGTCGTGTCT TACCGGGTTG GACTCAAGAC GATAGTTACC
     3841 GGATAAGGCG CAGCGGTCGG GCTGAACGGG GGGTTCGTGC ACACAGCCCA GCTTGGAGCG
     3901 AACGACCTAC ACCGAACTGA GATACCTACA GCGTGAGCAT TGAGAAAGCG CCACGCTTCC
     3961 CGAAGGGAGA AAGGCGGACA GGTATCCGGT AAGCGGCAGG GTCGGAACAG GAGAGCGCAC
     4021 GAGGGAGCTT CCAGGGGGAA ACGCCTGGTA TCTTTATAGT CCTGTCGGGT TTCGCCACCT
     4081 CTGACTTGAG CGTCGATTTT TGTGATGCTC GTCAGGGGGG CGGAGCCTAT GGAAAAACGC
     4141 CAGCAACGCG GCCTTTTTAC GGTTCCTGGC CTTTTGCTGG CCTTTTGCTC ACATGTTCTT
     4201 TCCTGCGTTA TCCCCTGATT CTGTGGATAA CCGTATTACC GCCTTTGAGT GAGCTGATAC
     4261 CGCTCGCCGC AGCCGAACGA CCGAGCGCAG CGAGTCAGTG AGCGAGGAAG CGGAAGAGCG
     4321 CCCAATACGC AAACCGCCTC TCCCCGCGCG TTGGCCGATT CATTAATGCA GCTGGCACGA
     4381 CAGGTTTCCC GACTGGAAAG CGGGCAGTGA GCGCAACGCA ATTAATGTGA GTTAGCTCAC
     4441 TCATTAGGCA CCCCAGGCTT TACACTTTAT GCTTCCGGCT CGTATGTTGT GTGGAATTGT
     4501 GAGCGGATAA CAATTTCACA CAGGAAACAG CTATGACCAT GATTACGCCA AGCTgtaagt
     4561 ttaaacatga tcttactaac taactattct catttaaatt ttcagAGCTT AAAAATGGCT
     4621 GAAATCACTC ACAACGATGG ATACGCTAAC AACTTGGAAA TGAAAT
//
