Features (pLannotate 1.2.2; 9 found; start..end, strand, type, name):
    970..987     -  misc_feature   MCS (fragment): pUC18/19 multiple cloning site
   1097..1537    +  CDS            GAL4 (fragment): GAL4_YEAST - Experimental evidence at protein level: Swiss-Prot protein existence level 1. This protein is a positive regulator for the gene expression of the galactose-induced genes such as GAL1, GAL2, GAL7, GAL10, and MEL1 which code for the enzymes used to convert galactose to glucose. It recognizes a 17 base pair sequence in (5'-CGGRNNRCYNYNCNCCG-3') the upstream activating sequence (UAS-G) of these genes. From Saccharomyces cerevisiae (strain ATCC 204508 / S288c) (Baker's yeast).
   2375..2479    +  promoter       AmpR promoter: bla
   2480..3340    +  CDS            AmpR: β-lactamase; bla; confers resistance to ampicillin, carbenicillin, and related antibiotics
   3511..4099    +  rep_origin     ori: high-copy-number ColE1/pMB1/pBR322/pUC origin of replication
   4282..4374    +  CDS            lacI (fragment): lac repressor; lacI; The lac repressor binds to the lac operator to inhibit transcription in E. coli. This inhibition can be relieved by adding lactose or isopropyl-β-D-thiogalactopyranoside (IPTG).
   4387..4408    +  protein_bind   CAP binding site: CAP binding activates transcription in the presence of cAMP. E. coli catabolite activator protein
   4423..4453    +  promoter       lac promoter: promoter for the E. coli lac operon
   4461..4477    +  protein_bind   lac operator: The lac repressor binds to the lac operator to inhibit transcription in E. coli. This inhibition can be relieved by adding lactose or isopropyl-β-D-thiogalactopyranoside (IPTG). lac repressor encoded by lacI
>Addgene plasmid #107739 | pHW564 (Pmyo-2::cGAL-N(C1A)::let-858 3'UTR) | addgene full sequence | sequence record 207288 | Addgene NGS Result
GTAGTATCCTTTGCTTTAAATGTCCATAAAACTAATTTTATAATCAATAAAACAACGTTTGTAAATCAAC
TGAGTTTACAAGTAGAGACATTGAGGGATACTTTCACTATGCTAAAGTGATAATCGACCAAATAATAACT
TCACTTTGGTATTTATTCCTGTCTTATAAATGTTATGTATGAATTAAATTCATATGCATATGGCTCACTC
TGACAATTTTTAATAATCTTCCAGATCAATATTGACTACCGATGCGGGTGGTCTTTTGCTTTGAATTCTG
CTGAACTTTACACCCCGAACAGCAATGTGTGCTTCAGCCTAAAAAAAAGTAAGTGTGTTAATCAGTGCCC
CCGATTCTTCATTTTTTGCCCCTCTCTCCCGTTTCGTCGGCAAAAGAAGAGAAAATAAAGATAAGTCTCA
AGATAGGTTGGTAATCGCTAAAGTGGTTGTGTGGATAAGAGTAGCAAAATGGCAGGAAGAGCACTTTGCG
CGCACACACTGTACTCATTGTTCTGGATAAAATTCTCTCGTTGTTTGCCGTCGGATGTCTGCCTCTCTGC
ATTGAGCCGGCTTCTTCACTATCTTTAGTTAACCTAAAATGCCGTTTCTTTTCTCGTATCCCCACTATCC
CGTTGAGGTTCTCTGCTCTCTTCGCTCCCTACCGCCAGCGAGCAACTATCCGTGGGGGCGCCTTGCTCGG
AAGATGGGGGGGAAGAAAGAAGATTTTTGCTATTTGCACTTGAGAAAGAGACTTTTCCTGCGTCGATGGT
TAGAGAACAGTGTGCAGACACTTTTCAGCTACCTAGAATTACAATTGGATATCCCCGCCTCCCAATCCAC
CCACCCAGGGAAAAAGAAGGGCTCGCCGAAAATCAAAGTTATCTCCAGGCTCGCGCATCCCACCGAGCGG
TTGACTTCTCTCCACCACTTTTCATTTTAACCCTCGATCGTCAGACACAGAAGGCGCGCCTCTAGAGGAT
CCCCGGGATTGGCCAAAGGACCCAAAGGTATGTTTCGAATGATACTAACATAACATAGAACATTTTCAGG
AGGACCCTTGGCTAGGATGGGCCCTAAAAAGAAGCGTAAAGCTAGCATGAAGCTGTTGTCTTCAATGGAA
CAAGCTTGCGACATATGCCGGTTAAAAAAACTCAGGTGCTCGAAGGAAAAGCCCAAGTGTGCCAAGTGTC
TGAAGAACAACTCGGAGTGCCGTTATTCTCCCAAGGCTATGAGGTCCCCACTGACCAGGGCGCATCTGAC
AGAGGTAGAATCAAGGTTGGAAAAATTGGAAGATTTGTTTCTGCTCATGTTTCCTCGGGAAAACCTGGAC
AGCATTTTGAACATGGACTCTTTGGACGAAGTGAAAGTAATGTTGAAACAATTATATATGCAGGACTATG
GTGACACGGATGCTGCTATGGATAGCTTGACCCCTATGGAAAATGGCATGTCTGAAGGGCCGAGAAAACA
CATGAAGACTGCGACATCATCGCCAAAAGTGGATGAAGATGGAAGCCAAAGTCAGTTGAGTGTATCGCCG
GAATTCCCGCTGCAGTCTGGTGGCGGAGGGGCTCCTAGGGCTCTCGACCTCAAGACCCAAGTCCAAACCC
CACAAGGAATGAAGGAGATCTCCAACATCCAAGTCGGAGACCTCGTCCTCTCCAACACCGGATACAACGA
GGTCCTCAACGTCTTCCCAAAGTCCAAGAAGAAGTCCTACAAGATCACCCTCGAGGACGGAAAGGAGATC
ATCTGCTCCGAGGAGCACCTCTTCCCAACCCAAACCGGAGAGATGAACATCTCCGGAGGACTCAAGGAGG
GAATGTGCCTCTACGTCAAGGAGTAAGGTACCGAATTCGCTAGCCGGCCATACAAGTAATCCGGATGATC
GACGCCAACGTCGTTGAATTTTCAAATTTTAAATACTGAATATTTGTTTTTTTTCCTATTATTTATTTAT
TCTCTTTGTGTTTTTTTTCTTGCTTTCTAAAAAATTAATTCAATCCAAATCTAAACATTTTTTTTTCTCT
TTCCGTCTCCCAATTCGTATTCCGCTCCTCTCATCTGAACACAATGTGCAAGTTTATTTATCTTCTCGCT
TTCATTTCATTAGGACGTGGGGGGAATTGGTGGAAGGGGGAAACACACAAAAGGATGATGGAAATGAAAT
AAGGACACACAATATGCAACAACATTCAATTCAGAAATATGGAGGAAGGTTTAAAAGAAAACATAAAAAT
ATATAGAGGAGGAAGGAAAACTAGTAAAAAATAAGCAAAGAAATTAGGCGAACGATGAGAATTGTCCTCG
CTTGGGCCCAAAAGGCCTTTTTTTTTTGGCGCCGACGTCAGGTGGCACTTTTCGGGGAAATGTGCGCGGA
ACCCCTATTTGTTTATTTTTCTAAATACATTCAAATATGTATCCGCTCATGAGACAATAACCCTGATAAA
TGCTTCAATAATATTGAAAAAGGAAGAGTATGAGTATTCAACATTTCCGTGTCGCCCTTATTCCCTTTTT
TGCGGCATTTTGCCTTCCTGTTTTTGCTCACCCAGAAACGCTGGTGAAAGTAAAAGATGCTGAAGATCAG
TTGGGTGCACGAGTGGGTTACATCGAACTGGATCTCAACAGCGGTAAGATCCTTGAGAGTTTTCGCCCCG
AAGAACGTTTTCCAATGATGAGCACTTTTAAAGTTCTGCTATGTGGCGCGGTATTATCCCGTATTGACGC
CGGGCAAGAGCAACTCGGTCGCCGCATACACTATTCTCAGAATGACTTGGTTGAGTACTCACCAGTCACA
GAAAAGCATCTTACGGATGGCATGACAGTAAGAGAATTATGCAGTGCTGCCATAACCATGAGTGATAACA
CTGCGGCCAACTTACTTCTGACAACGATCGGAGGACCGAAGGAGCTAACCGCTTTTTTGCACAACATGGG
GGATCATGTAACTCGCCTTGATCGTTGGGAACCGGAGCTGAATGAAGCCATACCAAACGACGAGCGTGAC
ACCACGATGCCTGTAGCAATGGCAACAACGTTGCGCAAACTATTAACTGGCGAACTACTTACTCTAGCTT
CCCGGCAACAATTAATAGACTGGATGGAGGCGGATAAAGTTGCAGGACCACTTCTGCGCTCGGCCCTTCC
GGCTGGCTGGTTTATTGCTGATAAATCTGGAGCCGGTGAGCGTGGGTCTCGCGGTATCATTGCAGCACTG
GGGCCAGATGGTAAGCCCTCCCGTATCGTAGTTATCTACACGACGGGGAGTCAGGCAACTATGGATGAAC
GAAATAGACAGATCGCTGAGATAGGTGCCTCACTGATTAAGCATTGGTAACTGTCAGACCAAGTTTACTC
ATATATACTTTAGATTGATTTAAAACTTCATTTTTAATTTAAAAGGATCTAGGTGAAGATCCTTTTTGAT
AATCTCATGACCAAAATCCCTTAACGTGAGTTTTCGTTCCACTGAGCGTCAGACCCCGTAGAAAAGATCA
AAGGATCTTCTTGAGATCCTTTTTTTCTGCGCGTAATCTGCTGCTTGCAAACAAAAAAACCACCGCTACC
AGCGGTGGTTTGTTTGCCGGATCAAGAGCTACCAACTCTTTTTCCGAAGGTAACTGGCTTCAGCAGAGCG
CAGATACCAAATACTGTTCTTCTAGTGTAGCCGTAGTTAGGCCACCACTTCAAGAACTCTGTAGCACCGC
CTACATACCTCGCTCTGCTAATCCTGTTACCAGTGGCTGCTGCCAGTGGCGATAAGTCGTGTCTTACCGG
GTTGGACTCAAGACGATAGTTACCGGATAAGGCGCAGCGGTCGGGCTGAACGGGGGGTTCGTGCACACAG
CCCAGCTTGGAGCGAACGACCTACACCGAACTGAGATACCTACAGCGTGAGCTATGAGAAAGCGCCACGC
TTCCCGAAGGGAGAAAGGCGGACAGGTATCCGGTAAGCGGCAGGGTCGGAACAGGAGAGCGCACGAGGGA
GCTTCCAGGGGGAAACGCCTGGTATCTTTATAGTCCTGTCGGGTTTCGCCACCTCTGACTTGAGCGTCGA
TTTTTGTGATGCTCGTCAGGGGGGCGGAGCCTATGGAAAAACGCCAGCAACGCGGCCTTTTTACGGTTCC
TGGCCTTTTGCTGGCCTTTTGCTCACATGTTCTTTCCTGCGTTATCCCCTGATTCTGTGGATAACCGTAT
TACCGCCTTTGAGTGAGCTGATACCGCTCGCCGCAGCCGAACGACCGAGCGCAGCGAGTCAGTGAGCGAG
GAAGCGGAAGAGCGCCCAATACGCAAACCGCCTCTCCCCGCGCGTTGGCCGATTCATTAATGCAGCTGGC
ACGACAGGTTTCCCGACTGGAAAGCGGGCAGTGAGCGCAACGCAATTAATGTGAGTTAGCTCACTCATTA
GGCACCCCAGGCTTTACACTTTATGCTTCCGGCTCGTATGTTGTGTGGAATTGTGAGCGGATAACAATTT
CACACAGGAAACAGCTATGACCATGATTACGCCAAGCTGTAAGTTTAAACATGATCTTACTAACTAACTA
TTCTCATTTAAATTTTCAGAGCTTAAAAATGGCTGAAATCACTCACAACGATGGATACGCTAACAACTTG
GAAATGAAATAAGCTTGCATGCGCGGCCGCACTGACTGGGCCGGCC
